Addgene plasmid #60653: pcDNA 3.1 (+) FLAG-Ago2 S387E
Purpose: Expresses CMV-FLAG-Ago2 (N-term tag) S387E mutant in mammalian cells
Depositing lab: Carl Novina. Depositing organization: Dana-Farber Cancer Institute. Publication: Akt-mediated phosphorylation of argonaute 2 downregulates cleavage and upregulates translational repression of MicroRNA targets. Horman SR, Janas MM, Litterst C, Wang B, MacRae IJ, Sever MJ, Morrissey DV, Graves P, Luo B, Umesalma S, Qi HH, Miraglia LJ, Novina CD, Orth AP. Mol Cell. 2013 May 9;50(3):356-67. doi: 10.1016/j.molcel.2013.03.015. Epub 2013 Apr 18. PubMed 23603119.
Backbone
  Vector backbone: pcDNA3.1(+)
  Backbone manufacturer: Invitrogen
  Backbone size w/o insert (bp): 5428
  Vector type: Mammalian Expression
  Selectable markers: Neomycin (select with G418)
Growth in bacteria
  Bacterial resistance: Ampicillin, 100 μg/mL
  Growth temperature: 37°C
  Growth strain: XL10 Gold
  Copy number: High Copy
Gene/Insert
  Gene/Insert name: Argonaute 2 (alt names: Protein Slicer; EIF2C 2)
  Species: H. sapiens (human)
  Mutation: S387E mutant
  Entrez Gene: AGO2 (a.k.a. CASC7, EIF2C2, LESKRES, LINC00980, PPD, Q10)
  Promoter: CMV
  Tag / fusion protein: CMV-FLAG-Ago2 (N-term tag) (N terminal on backbone)
  Cloning method: Unknown
  Sequencing primers: 5′ CMV-F; 3′ BGH-rev
Terms and licenses: Academic/Nonprofit Terms; Industry Terms: Not Available to Industry
Depositor comments: Mammalian expression vector with the CMV promoter. The MCS is in the forward (+) orientation. +/- refers to orientation of f1 ori.
How to cite: pcDNA 3.1 (+) FLAG-Ago2 S387E was a gift from Carl Novina (Addgene plasmid # 60653 ; http://n2t.net/addgene:60653 ; RRID:Addgene_60653)
