[The description below was written by a language model from this plasmid's Addgene catalogue record and pLannotate feature annotations shown in this document.]
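Description:
pcDNA 3.1 (+) FLAG-Ago2 S387E is a mammalian expression plasmid built on the Invitrogen pcDNA3.1(+) backbone, with a full depositor sequence of about 8 kb. It is maintained in E. coli as a high-copy plasmid through a ColE1/pUC-type origin and is selected with ampicillin via the β-lactamase gene and its own promoter. An f1 phage origin is also present. For selection in mammalian cells, an SV40 enhancer/early promoter drives a neomycin phosphotransferase gene terminated by an SV40 polyadenylation signal, allowing G418 selection of stable transfectants. Several short annotations (an HIV-1 LTR fragment, a ble fragment, a lacI fragment and a bom fragment) are partial matches called by the automated annotation, not functional elements described in the record.

The payload is human Argonaute 2 (AGO2, also called EIF2C2 or Slicer), the core RISC component that binds small guide RNAs and mediates silencing of complementary mRNAs. It carries a serine-to-glutamate substitution at position 387. The coding sequence sits downstream of the CMV immediate-early enhancer and promoter and is followed by the bovine growth hormone polyadenylation signal. A T7 promoter lies between the CMV promoter and the insert. An N-terminal FLAG epitope precedes the AGO2 open reading frame; the annotation tool matches it only as a short fragment of a 3xFLAG element, which is consistent with a single FLAG tag for detection or immunoprecipitation. Glutamate substitutions at serine residues are commonly used as phosphomimetics. The associated study concerns Akt-mediated phosphorylation of Ago2 and its effect on the balance between target cleavage and translational repression of microRNA targets, so this construct is suited to testing the consequences of S387 modification in transfected mammalian cells.
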