Features (pLannotate 1.2.2; 21 found; start..end, strand, type, name):
     28..80      -  misc_feature   bom (fragment): basis of mobility region from pBR322
    235..614     +  enhancer       CMV enhancer: human cytomegalovirus immediate early enhancer
    615..818     +  promoter       CMV promoter: human cytomegalovirus (CMV) immediate early promoter
    814..847     +  LTR            5' LTR (truncated) (fragment): truncated 5' long terminal repeat (LTR) from HIV-1
    863..881     +  promoter       T7 promoter: promoter for bacteriophage T7 RNA polymerase
    934..954     +  CDS            3xFLAG (fragment): three tandem FLAG® epitope tags
    989..3547    +  CDS            AGO2 (sequence partly withheld): AGO2_HUMAN - Also known as EIF2C2. Experimental evidence at protein level: Swiss-Prot protein existence level 1. Required for RNA-mediated gene silencing (RNAi) by the RNA- induced silencing complex (RISC). The 'minimal RISC' appears to include AGO2 bound to a short guide RNA such as a microRNA (miRNA) or short interfering RNA (siRNA). These guide RNAs direct RISC to complementary mRNAs that are targets for RISC-mediated gene silencing. The precise mechanism of gene silencing depends on the degree of complementarity between the miRNA or siRNA and its target. Binding of RISC to a perfectly comp
   3601..3825    +  polyA_signal   bGH poly(A) signal: bovine growth hormone polyadenylation signal
   3829..3850    +  promoter       SV40 promoter (fragment): SV40 enhancer and early promoter
   3871..4299    +  rep_origin     f1 ori (sequence partly withheld): f1 bacteriophage origin of replication; arrow indicates direction of (+) strand synthesis
   4313..4642    +  promoter       SV40 promoter: SV40 enhancer and early promoter
   4709..5500    +  CDS            neo: KKA2_KLEPN - Also known as kan, nptII. Experimental evidence at protein level: Swiss-Prot protein existence level 1. Resistance to kanamycin, neomycin, paromomycin, ribostamycin, butirosin and gentamicin B. From Klebsiella pneumoniae.
   5524..5682    +  CDS            ble (fragment): BLE_KLEPN - Experimental evidence at protein level: Swiss-Prot protein existence level 1. Binding protein with a strong affinity to the bleomycin family of antibiotics. Binds to CL990; an antimitotic-antibiotic compound. From Klebsiella pneumoniae.
   5677..5798    +  polyA_signal   SV40 poly(A) signal: SV40 polyadenylation signal
   5871..5887    -  protein_bind   lac operator: The lac repressor binds to the lac operator to inhibit transcription in E. coli. This inhibition can be relieved by adding lactose or isopropyl-β-D-thiogalactopyranoside (IPTG). lac repressor encoded by lacI
   5895..5925    -  promoter       lac promoter: promoter for the E. coli lac operon
   5940..5961    -  protein_bind   CAP binding site: CAP binding activates transcription in the presence of cAMP. E. coli catabolite activator protein
   5974..6066    -  CDS            lacI (fragment): lac repressor; lacI; The lac repressor binds to the lac operator to inhibit transcription in E. coli. This inhibition can be relieved by adding lactose or isopropyl-β-D-thiogalactopyranoside (IPTG).
   6249..6834    -  rep_origin     ori: high-copy-number ColE1/pMB1/pBR322/pUC origin of replication
   7005..7865    -  CDS            AmpR: β-lactamase; bla; confers resistance to ampicillin, carbenicillin, and related antibiotics
   7866..7970    -  promoter       AmpR promoter: bla
>Addgene plasmid #60653 | pcDNA 3.1 (+) FLAG-Ago2 S387E | depositor full sequence | sequence record 106494 | pcDNA 3.1 (+) FLAG-Ago2 S387E sequence 8001 bps
GACGGATCGGGAGATCTCCCGATCCCCTATGGTGCACTCTCAGTACAATCTGCTCTGATGCCGCATAGTT
AAGCCAGTATCTGCTCCCTGCTTGTGTGTTGGAGGTCGCTGAGTAGTGCGCGAGCAAAATTTAAGCTACA
ACAAGGCAAGGCTTGACCGACAATTGCATGAAGAATCTGCTTAGGGTTAGGCGTTTTGCGCTGCTTCGCG
ATGTACGGGCCAGATATACGCGTTGACATTGATTATTGACTAGTTATTAATAGTAATCAATTACGGGGTC
ATTAGTTCATAGCCCATATATGGAGTTCCGCGTTACATAACTTACGGTAAATGGCCCGCCTGGCTGACCG
CCCAACGACCCCCGCCCATTGACGTCAATAATGACGTATGTTCCCATAGTAACGCCAATAGGGACTTTCC
ATTGACGTCAATGGGTGGAGTATTTACGGTAAACTGCCCACTTGGCAGTACATCAAGTGTATCATATGCC
AAGTACGCCCCCTATTGACGTCAATGACGGTAAATGGCCCGCCTGGCATTATGCCCAGTACATGACCTTA
TGGGACTTTCCTACTTGGCAGTACATCTACGTATTAGTCATCGCTATTACCATGGTGATGCGGTTTTGGC
AGTACATCAATGGGCGTGGATAGCGGTTTGACTCACGGGGATTTCCAAGTCTCCACCCCATTGACGTCAA
TGGGAGTTTGTTTTGGCACCAAAATCAACGGGACTTTCCAAAATGTCGTAACAACTCCGCCCCATTGACG
CAAATGGGCGGTAGGCGTGTACGGTGGGAGGTCTATATAAGCAGAGCTCTCTGGCTAACTAGAGAACCCA
CTGCTTACTGGCTTATCGAAATTAATACGACTCACTATAGGGAGACCCAAGCTGGCTAGCGTTTAAACTT
AAGCTTGGTACCGAGCTCACCATGGACTACAAAGACGATGACGACAAGGGATCCGAATTCGGTGTTCTCT
CTGCCATTCCCGCACTTGCACCTCCTGCGCCGCCGCCCCCCATCCAAGGATATGCCTTCAAGCCTCCACC
TAGACCCGACTTTGGGACCTCCGGGAGAACAATCAAATTACAGGCCAATTTCTTCGAAATGGACATCCCC
AAAATTGACATCTATCATTATGAATTGGATATCAAGCCAGAGAAGTGCCCGAGGAGAGTTAACAGGGAAA
TCGTGGAACACATGGTCCAGCACTTTAAAACACAGATCTTTGGGGATCGGAAGCCCGTGTTTGACGGCAG
GAAGAATCTATACACAGCCATGCCCCTTCCGATTGGGAGGGACAAGGTGGAGCTGGAGGTCACGCTGCCA
GGAGAAGGCAAGGATCGCATCTTCAAGGTGTCCATCAAGTGGGTGTCCTGCGTGAGCTTGCAGGCGTTAC
ACGATGCACTTTCAGGGCGGCTGCCCAGCGTCCCTTTTGAGACGATCCAGGCCCTGGACGTGGTCATGAG
GCACTTGCCATCCATGAGGTACACCCCCGTGGGCCGCTCCTTCTTCACCGCGTCCGAAGGCTGCTCTAAC
CCTCTTGGCGGGGGCCGAGAAGTGTGGTTTGGCTTCCATCAGTCCGTCCGGCCTTCTCTCTGGAAAATGA
TGCTGAATATTGATGTGTCAGCAACAGCGTTTTACAAGGCACAGCCAGTAATCGAGTTTGTTTGTGAAGT
TTTGGATTTTAAAAGTATTGAAGAACAACAAAAACCTCTGACAGATTCCCAAAGGGTAAAGTTTACCAAA
GAAATTAAAGGTCTAAAGGTGGAGATAACGCACTGTGGGCAGATGAAGAGGAAGTACCGTGTCTGCAATG
TGACCCGGCGGCCCGCCAGTCACCAAACATTCCCGCTGCAGCAGGAGAGCGGGCAGACGGTGGAGTGCAC
GGTGGCCCAGTATTTCAAGGACAGGCACAAGTTGGTTCTGCGCTACCCCCACCTCCCATGTTTACAAGTC
GGACAGGAGCAGAAACACACCTACCTTCCCCTGGAGGTCTGTAACATTGTGGCAGGACAAAGATGTATTA
AAAAATTAACGGACAATCAGACCTCAACCATGATCAGAGCGACTGCTAGGTCGGCGCCCGATCGGCAAGA
AGAGATTAGCAAATTGATGCGAAGTGCAGAGTTCAACACAGATCCATACGTCCGTGAATTTGGAATCATG
GTCAAAGATGAGATGACAGACGTGACTGGGCGGGTGCTGCAGCCGCCCTCCATCCTCTACGGGGGCAGGA
ATAAAGCTATTGCGACCCCTGTCCAGGGCGTCTGGGACATGCGGAAC
[405 nt withheld, positions 2288-2692]
AACAACATCCTGCTGCCCCAGGGCAGGCCGCCGGTGTTCCAGCAGCCCGTCATCTTTCTGGGAGCAGACG
TCACTCACCCCCCCGCCGGGGATGGGAAGAAGCCCTCCATTGCCGCCGTGGTGGGCAGCATGGACGCCCA
CCCCAATCGCTACTGCGCCACCGTGCGCGTGCAGCAGCACCGGCAGGAGATCATACAAGACCTGGCCGCC
ATGGTCCGCGAGCTCCTCATCCAGTTCTACAAGTCCACGCGCTTCAAGCCCACCCGCATCATCTTCTACC
GCGACGGTGTCTCTGAAGGCCAGTTCCAGCAGGTTCTCCACCACGAGTTGCTGGCCATCCGTGAGGCCTG
TATCAAGCTAGAAAAAGACTACCAGCCCGGGATCACCTTCATCGTGGTGCAGAAGAGGCACCACACCCGG
CTCTTCTGCACTGACAAGAACGAGCGGGTTGGGAAAAGTGGAAACATTCCAGCAGGCACGACTGTGGACA
CGAAAATCACCCACCCCACCGAGTTCGACTTCTACCTGTGTAGTCACGCTGGCATCCAGGGGACAAGCAG
GCCTTCGCACTATCACGTCCTCTGGGACGACAATCGTTTCTCCTCTGATGAGCTGCAGATCCTAACCTAC
CAGCTGTGTCACACCTACGTGCGCTGCACACGCTCCGTGTCCATCCCAGCGCCAGCATACTACGCTCACC
TGGTGGCCTTCCGGGCCAGGTACCACCTGGTGGATAAGGAACATGACAGTGCTGAAGGAAGCCATACCTC
TGGGCAGAGTAACGGGCGAGACCACCAAGCACTGGCCAAGGCGGTCCAGGTTCACCAAGACACTCTGCGC
ACCATGTACTTTGCTTGAGCGGCCGCTCGAGTCTAGAGGGCCCGTTTAAACCCGCTGATCAGCCTCGACT
GTGCCTTCTAGTTGCCAGCCATCTGTTGTTTGCCCCTCCCCCGTGCCTTCCTTGACCCTGGAAGGTGCCA
CTCCCACTGTCCTTTCCTAATAAAATGAGGAAATTGCATCGCATTGTCTGAGTAGGTGTCATTCTATTCT
GGGGGGTGGGGTGGGGCAGGACAGCAAGGGGGAGGATTGGGAAGACAATAGCAGGCATGCTGGGGATGCG
GTGGGCTCTATGGCTTCTGAGGCGGAAAGAACCAGCTGGGGCTCTAGGGGGTATCCCC
[124 nt withheld, positions 3871-3994]
C
[91 nt withheld, positions 3996-4086]
A
[49 nt withheld, positions 4088-4136]
CCTTTGACGTTGGAGTCCACGTTCTTT
[37 nt withheld, positions 4164-4200]
ACCCTATCTCGGTCTATTCTTTTGATTTATAAGGGATTTTGCCGATTTCGGCCTATTGGTTAAAAAATGA
GCTGATTTAACAAAAATTTAACGCGAATTAATTCTGTGGAATGTGTGTCAGTTAGGGTGTGGAAAGTCCC
CAGGCTCCCCAGCAGGCAGAAGTATGCAAAGCATGCATCTCAATTAGTCAGCAACCAGGTGTGGAAAGTC
CCCAGGCTCCCCAGCAGGCAGAAGTATGCAAAGCATGCATCTCAATTAGTCAGCAACCATAGTCCCGCCC
CTAACTCCGCCCATCCCGCCCCTAACTCCGCCCAGTTCCGCCCATTCTCCGCCCCATGGCTGACTAATTT
TTTTTATTTATGCAGAGGCCGAGGCCGCCTCTGCCTCTGAGCTATTCCAGAAGTAGTGAGGAGGCTTTTT
TGGAGGCCTAGGCTTTTGCAAAAAGCTCCCGGGAGCTTGTATATCCATTTTCGGATCTGATCAAGAGACA
GGATGAGGATCGTTTCGCATGATTGAACAAGATGGATTGCACGCAGGTTCTCCGGCCGCTTGGGTGGAGA
GGCTATTCGGCTATGACTGGGCACAACAGACAATCGGCTGCTCTGATGCCGCCGTGTTCCGGCTGTCAGC
GCAGGGGCGCCCGGTTCTTTTTGTCAAGACCGACCTGTCCGGTGCCCTGAATGAACTGCAGGACGAGGCA
GCGCGGCTATCGTGGCTGGCCACGACGGGCGTTCCTTGCGCAGCTGTGCTCGACGTTGTCACTGAAGCGG
GAAGGGACTGGCTGCTATTGGGCGAAGTGCCGGGGCAGGATCTCCTGTCATCTCACCTTGCTCCTGCCGA
GAAAGTATCCATCATGGCTGATGCAATGCGGCGGCTGCATACGCTTGATCCGGCTACCTGCCCATTCGAC
CACCAAGCGAAACATCGCATCGAGCGAGCACGTACTCGGATGGAAGCCGGTCTTGTCGATCAGGATGATC
TGGACGAAGAGCATCAGGGGCTCGCGCCAGCCGAACTGTTCGCCAGGCTCAAGGCGCGCATGCCCGACGG
CGAGGATCTCGTCGTGACCCATGGCGATGCCTGCTTGCCGAATATCATGGTGGAAAATGGCCGCTTTTCT
GGATTCATCGACTGTGGCCGGCTGGGTGTGGCGGACCGCTATCAGGACATAGCGTTGGCTACCCGTGATA
TTGCTGAAGAGCTTGGCGGCGAATGGGCTGACCGCTTCCTCGTGCTTTACGGTATCGCCGCTCCCGATTC
GCAGCGCATCGCCTTCTATCGCCTTCTTGACGAGTTCTTCTGAGCGGGACTCTGGGGTTCGAAATGACCG
ACCAAGCGACGCCCAACCTGCCATCACGAGATTTCGATTCCACCGCCGCCTTCTATGAAAGGTTGGGCTT
CGGAATCGTTTTCCGGGACGCCGGCTGGATGATCCTCCAGCGCGGGGATCTCATGCTGGAGTTCTTCGCC
CACCCCAACTTGTTTATTGCAGCTTATAATGGTTACAAATAAAGCAATAGCATCACAAATTTCACAAATA
AAGCATTTTTTTCACTGCATTCTAGTTGTGGTTTGTCCAAACTCATCAATGTATCTTATCATGTCTGTAT
ACCGTCGACCTCTAGCTAGAGCTTGGCGTAATCATGGTCATAGCTGTTTCCTGTGTGAAATTGTTATCCG
CTCACAATTCCACACAACATACGAGCCGGAAGCATAAAGTGTAAAGCCTGGGGTGCCTAATGAGTGAGCT
AACTCACATTAATTGCGTTGCGCTCACTGCCCGCTTTCCAGTCGGGAAACCTGTCGTGCCAGCTGCATTA
ATGAATCGGCCAACGCGCGGGGAGAGGCGGTTTGCGTATTGGGCGCTCTTCCGCTTCCTCGCTCACTGAC
TCGCTGCGCTCGGTCGTTCGGCTGCGGCGAGCGGTATCAGCTCACTCAAAGGCGGTAATACGGTTATCCA
CAGAATCAGGGGATAACGCAGGAAAGAACATGTGAGCAAAAGGCCAGCAAAAGGCCAGGAACCGTAAAAA
GGCCGCGTTGCTGGCGTTTTTCCATAGGCTCCGCCCCCCTGACGAGCATCACAAAAATCGACGCTCAAGT
CAGAGGTGGCGAAACCCGACAGGACTATAAAGATACCAGGCGTTTCCCCCTGGAAGCTCCCTCGTGCGCT
CTCCTGTTCCGACCCTGCCGCTTACCGGATACCTGTCCGCCTTTCTCCCTTCGGGAAGCGTGGCGCTTTC
TCATAGCTCACGCTGTAGGTATCTCAGTTCGGTGTAGGTCGTTCGCTCCAAGCTGGGCTGTGTGCACGAA
CCCCCCGTTCAGCCCGACCGCTGCGCCTTATCCGGTAACTATCGTCTTGAGTCCAACCCGGTAAGACACG
ACTTATCGCCACTGGCAGCAGCCACTGGTAACAGGATTAGCAGAGCGAGGTATGTAGGCGGTGCTACAGA
GTTCTTGAAGTGGTGGCCTAACTACGGCTACACTAGAAGAACAGTATTTGGTATCTGCGCTCTGCTGAAG
CCAGTTACCTTCGGAAAAAGAGTTGGTAGCTCTTGATCCGGCAAACAAACCACCGCTGGTAGCGGTTTTT
TTGTTTGCAAGCAGCAGATTACGCGCAGAAAAAAAGGATCTCAAGAAGATCCTTTGATCTTTTCTACGGG
GTCTGACGCTCAGTGGAACGAAAACTCACGTTAAGGGATTTTGGTCATGAGATTATCAAAAAGGATCTTC
ACCTAGATCCTTTTAAATTAAAAATGAAGTTTTAAATCAATCTAAAGTATATATGAGTAAACTTGGTCTG
ACAGTTACCAATGCTTAATCAGTGAGGCACCTATCTCAGCGATCTGTCTATTTCGTTCATCCATAGTTGC
CTGACTCCCCGTCGTGTAGATAACTACGATACGGGAGGGCTTACCATCTGGCCCCAGTGCTGCAATGATA
CCGCGAGACCCACGCTCACCGGCTCCAGATTTATCAGCAATAAACCAGCCAGCCGGAAGGGCCGAGCGCA
GAAGTGGTCCTGCAACTTTATCCGCCTCCATCCAGTCTATTAATTGTTGCCGGGAAGCTAGAGTAAGTAG
TTCGCCAGTTAATAGTTTGCGCAACGTTGTTGCCATTGCTACAGGCATCGTGGTGTCACGCTCGTCGTTT
GGTATGGCTTCATTCAGCTCCGGTTCCCAACGATCAAGGCGAGTTACATGATCCCCCATGTTGTGCAAAA
AAGCGGTTAGCTCCTTCGGTCCTCCGATCGTTGTCAGAAGTAAGTTGGCCGCAGTGTTATCACTCATGGT
TATGGCAGCACTGCATAATTCTCTTACTGTCATGCCATCCGTAAGATGCTTTTCTGTGACTGGTGAGTAC
TCAACCAAGTCATTCTGAGAATAGTGTATGCGGCGACCGAGTTGCTCTTGCCCGGCGTCAATACGGGATA
ATACCGCGCCACATAGCAGAACTTTAAAAGTGCTCATCATTGGAAAACGTTCTTCGGGGCGAAAACTCTC
AAGGATCTTACCGCTGTTGAGATCCAGTTCGATGTAACCCACTCGTGCACCCAACTGATCTTCAGCATCT
TTTACTTTCACCAGCGTTTCTGGGTGAGCAAAAACAGGAAGGCAAAATGCCGCAAAAAAGGGAATAAGGG
CGACACGGAAATGTTGAATACTCATACTCTTCCTTTTTCAATATTATTGAAGCATTTATCAGGGTTATTG
TCTCATGAGCGGATACATATTTGAATGTATTTAGAAAAATAAACAAATAGGGGTTCCGCGCACATTTCCC
CGAAAAGTGCCACCTGACGTC
