>Addgene plasmid #60653 | pcDNA 3.1 (+) FLAG-Ago2 S387E | addgene partial sequence | sequence record 111497 | CMV-F 5'-CGCAAATGGGCGGTAGGCGTG-3'
GGCTAACTAGAGAACCCACTGCTTACTGGCTTATCGAAATTAATACGACTCACTATAGGGAGACCCAAGC
TGGCTAGCGTTTAAACTTAAGCTTGGTACCGAGCTCACCATGGACTACAAAGACGATGACGACAAGGGAT
CCGAATTCGGTGTTCTCTCTGCCATTCCCGCACTTGCACCTCCTGCGCCGCCGCCCCCCATCCAAGGATA
TGCCTTCAAGCCTCCACCTAGACCCGACTTTGGGACCTCCGGGAGAACAATCAAATTACAGGCCAATTTC
TTCGAAATGGACATCCCCAAAATTGACATCTATCATTATGAATTGGATATCAAGCCAGAGAAGTGCCCGA
GGAGAGTTAACAGGGAAATCGTGGAACACATGGTCCAGCACTTTAAAACACAGATCTTTGGGGATCGGAA
GCCCGTGTTTGACGGCAGGAAGAATCTATACACAGCCATGCCCCTTCCGATTGGGAGGGACAAGGTGGAG
CTGGAGGTCACGCTGCCAGGAGAAGGCAAGGATCGCATCTTCAAGGTGTCCATCAAGTGGGTGTCCTGCG
TGAGCTTGCAGGCGTTACACGATGCACTTTCAGGGCGGCTGCCCAGCGTCCCTTTTGAGACGATCCAGGC
CCTGGACGTGGTCATGAGGCACTTGCCATCCATGAGGTACACCCCCGTGGGCCGCTCCTTCTTCACCGCG
TCCGAAGGCTGCTCTAACCCTCTTGGCGGGGGCCGAGAAGTGTGGTTTGGCTTCCATCAGTCCGTCCGGC
CTTCTCTCTGGAAAATGATGCTGAATATTGATGTGTCAGCAACAGCGTTTTACAAGGCACAGCCAGTAAT
CGAGTTTGTTTGTGAAGTTTTGGATTTTAAAAGTATTGAAGAACAACAAAAACCTCTGACAGATTCCCAA
AGGGTAAAGTTTACCAAAGAAATTAAAGGTCTAAAGGTGGAGATAACGCACTGTGGGCAGATGAAGAGGA
AGTACCGTGTCTGCAATGTGACCCGGCGGCCC
