>Addgene plasmid #60653 | pcDNA 3.1 (+) FLAG-Ago2 S387E | addgene partial sequence | sequence record 111501 | BGH-rev 5'-TAGAAGGCACAGTCGAGG-3'
ACTCGAGCGGCCGCTCAAGCAAAGTACATGGTGCGCAGAGTGTCTTGGTGAACCTGGACCGCCTTGGCCA
GTGCTTGGTGGTCTCGCCCGTTACTCTGCCCAGAGGTATGGCTTCCTTCAGCACTGTCATGTTCCTTATC
CACCAGGTGGTACCTGGCCCGGAAGGCCACCAGGTGAGCGTAGTATGCTGGCGCTGGGATGGACACGGAG
CGTGTGCAGCGCACGTAGGTGTGACACAGCTGGTAGGTTAGGATCTGCAGCTCATCAGAGGAGAAACGAT
TGTCGTCCCAGAGGACGTGATAGTGCGAAGGCCTGCTTGTCCCCTGGATGCCAGCGTGACTACACAGGTA
GAAGTCGAACTCGGTGGGGTGGGTGATTTTCGTGTCCACAGTCGTGCCTGCTGGAATGTTTCCACTTTTC
CCAACCCGCTCGTTCTTGTCAGTGCAGAAGAGCCGGGTGTGGTGCCTCTTCTGCACCACGATGAAGGTGA
TCCCGGGCTGGTAGTCTTTTTCTAGCTTGATACAGGCCTCACGGATGGCCAGCAACTCGTGGTGGAGAAC
CTGCTGGAACTGGCCTTCAGAGACACCGTCGCGGTAGAAGATGATGCGGGTGGGCTTGAAGCGCGTGGAC
TTGTAGAACTGGATGAGGAGCTCGCGGACCATGGCGGCCAGGTCTTGTATGATCTCCTGCCGGTGCTGCT
GCACGCGCACGGTGGCGCAGTAGCGATTGGGGTGGGCGTCCATGCTGCCCACCACGGCGGCAATGGAGGG
CTTCTTCCCATCCCCGGCGGGGGGGTGAGTGACGTCTGCTCCCAGAAAGATGACGGGCTGCTGGAACACC
GGCGGCCTGCCCTGGGGCAGCAGGATGTTGTT
[95 nt withheld, positions 873-967]
