>Addgene plasmid #60653 | pcDNA 3.1 (+) FLAG-Ago2 S387E | addgene partial sequence | sequence record 111506 | hAgo2-F2 5'-ggcccagtatttcaaggaca-3'
CCATGTTTACAAGTCGGACAGGAGCAGAAACACACCTACCTTCCCCTGGAGGTCTGTAACATTGTGGCAG
GACAAAGATGTATTAAAAAATTAACGGACAATCAGACCTCAACCATGATCAGAGCGACTGCTAGGTCGGC
GCCCGATCGGCAAGAAGAGATTAGCAAATTGATGCGAAGTGCAGAGTTCAACACAGATCCATACGTCCGT
GAATTTGGAATCATGGTCAAAGATGAGATGACAGACGTGACTGGGCGGGTGCTGCAGCCGCCCTCCATCC
TCTACGGGGGCAGGAATAAAGCTATTGCGACCCCTGTCCAGGGCGTCTGGGACATGCGGAAC
[405 nt withheld, positions 343-747]
AACAACATCCTGCTGCCCCAGGGCAGGCCGCCGGTGTTCCAGCAGCCCGTCATCTTTCTGGGAGCAGACG
TCACTCACCCCCCCGCCGGGGATGGGAAGAGCCTCATGC
